>Addgene plasmid #106845 | gh184 | addgene full sequence | sequence record 221434 | Addgene Assembled Full Sequence
CTAAATTGTAAGCGTTAATATTTTGTTAAAATTCGCGTTAAATTTTTGTTAAATCAGCTCATTTTTTAAC
CAATAGGCCGAAATCGGCAAAATCCCTTATAAATCAAAAGAATAGACCGAGATAGGGTTGAGTGGCCGCT
ACAGGGCGCTCCCATTCGCCATTCAGGCTGCGCAACTGTTGGGAAGGGCGTTTCGGTGCGGGCCTCTTCG
CTATTACGCCAGCTGGCGAAAGGGGGATGTGCTGCAAGGCGATTAAGTTGGGTAACGCCAGGGTTTTCCC
AGTCACGACGTTGTAAAACGACGGCCAGTGAGCGCGACGTAATACGACTCACTATAGGGCGAATTGGCGG
AAGGCCGTCAAGGCCACGTGTCTTGTCCAGAGCTCGATATCGAATTCGAGGGCCTATTTCCCATGATTCC
TTCATATTTGCATATACGATACAAGGCTGTTAGAGAGATAATTGGAATTAATTTGACTGTAAACACAAAG
ATATTAGTACAAAATACGTGACGTAGAAAGTAATAATTTCTTGGGTAGTTTGCAGTTTTAAAATTATGTT
TTAAAATGGACTATCATATGCTTACCGTAACTTGAAAGTATTTCGATTTCTTGGCTTTATATATCTTGTG
GAAAGGACGAAACACCGAAGAGTTTGTACCATTCCGGTTTTAGAGCTAGAAATAGCAAGTTAAAATAAGG
CTAGTCCGTTATCAACTTGAAAAAGTGGCACCGAGTCGGTGCTTTTTTTGGTACCTGGAGCACAAGACTG
GCCTCATGGGCCTTCCGCTCACTGCCCGCTTTCCAGTCGGGAAACCTGTCGTGCCAGCTGCATTAACATG
GTCATAGCTGTTTCCTTGCGTATTGGGCGCTCTCCGCTTCCTCGCTCACTGACTCGCTGCGCTCGGTCGT
TCGGGTAAAGCCTGGGGTGCCTAATGAGCAAAAGGCCAGCAAAAGGCCAGGAACCGTAAAAAGGCCGCGT
TGCTGGCGTTTTTCCATAGGCTCCGCCCCCCTGACGAGCATCACAAAAATCGACGCTCAAGTCAGAGGTG
GCGAAACCCGACAGGACTATAAAGATACCAGGCGTTTCCCCCTGGAAGCTCCCTCGTGCGCTCTCCTGTT
CCGACCCTGCCGCTTACCGGATACCTGTCCGCCTTTCTCCCTTCGGGAAGCGTGGCGCTTTCTCATAGCT
CACGCTGTAGGTATCTCAGTTCGGTGTAGGTCGTTCGCTCCAAGCTGGGCTGTGTGCACGAACCCCCCGT
TCAGCCCGACCGCTGCGCCTTATCCGGTAACTATCGTCTTGAGTCCAACCCGGTAAGACACGACTTATCG
CCACTGGCAGCAGCCACTGGTAACAGGATTAGCAGAGCGAGGTATGTAGGCGGTGCTACAGAGTTCTTGA
AGTGGTGGCCTAACTACGGCTACACTAGAAGAACAGTATTTGGTATCTGCGCTCTGCTGAAGCCAGTTAC
CTTCGGAAAAAGAGTTGGTAGCTCTTGATCCGGCAAACAAACCACCGCTGGTAGCGGTGGTTTTTTTGTT
TGCAAGCAGCAGATTACGCGCAGAAAAAAAGGATCTCAAGAAGATCCTTTGATCTTTTCTACGGGGTCTG
ACGCTCAGTGGAACGAAAACTCACGTTAAGGGATTTTGGTCATGAGATTATCAAAAAGGATCTTCACCTA
GATCCTTTTAAATTAAAAATGAAGTTTTAAATCAATCTAAAGTATATATGAGTAAACTTGGTCTGACAGT
TACCAATGCTTAATCAGTGAGGCACCTATCTCAGCGATCTGTCTATTTCGTTCATCCATAGTTGCCTGAC
TCCCCGTCGTGTAGATAACTACGATACGGGAGGGCTTACCATCTGGCCCCAGTGCTGCAATGATACCGCG
AGAACCACGCTCACCGGCTCCAGATTTATCAGCAATAAACCAGCCAGCCGGAAGGGCCGAGCGCAGAAGT
GGTCCTGCAACTTTATCCGCCTCCATCCAGTCTATTAATTGTTGCCGGGAAGCTAGAGTAAGTAGTTCGC
CAGTTAATAGTTTGCGCAACGTTGTTGCCATTGCTACAGGCATCGTGGTGTCACGCTCGTCGTTTGGTAT
GGCTTCATTCAGCTCCGGTTCCCAACGATCAAGGCGAGTTACATGATCCCCCATGTTGTGCAAAAAAGCG
GTTAGCTCCTTCGGTCCTCCGATCGTTGTCAGAAGTAAGTTGGCCGCAGTGTTATCACTCATGGTTATGG
CAGCACTGCATAATTCTCTTACTGTCATGCCATCCGTAAGATGCTTTTCTGTGACTGGTGAGTACTCAAC
CAAGTCATTCTGAGAATAGTGTATGCGGCGACCGAGTTGCTCTTGCCCGGCGTCAATACGGGATAATACC
GCGCCACATAGCAGAACTTTAAAAGTGCTCATCATTGGAAAACGTTCTTCGGGGCGAAAACTCTCAAGGA
TCTTACCGCTGTTGAGATCCAGTTCGATGTAACCCACTCGTGCACCCAACTGATCTTCAGCATCTTTTAC
TTTCACCAGCGTTTCTGGGTGAGCAAAAACAGGAAGGCAAAATGCCGCAAAAAAGGGAATAAGGGCGACA
CGGAAATGTTGAATACTCATACTCTTCCTTTTTCAATATTATTGAAGCATTTATCAGGGTTATTGTCTCA
TGAGCGGATACATATTTGAATGTATTTAGAAAAATAAACAAATAGGGGTTCCGCGCACATTTCCCCGAAA
AGTGCCAC
Features (pLannotate 1.2.2; 10 found; start..end, strand, type, name):
      3..134     -  rep_origin     M13 ori (fragment): M13 bacteriophage origin of replication; arrow indicates direction of (+) strand synthesis
    155..311     -  CDS            lacZα (fragment): LacZα fragment of β-galactosidase; lacZ fragment
    320..338     +  promoter       T7 promoter: promoter for bacteriophage T7 RNA polymerase
    398..638     +  promoter       U6 promoter: RNA polymerase III promoter for human U6 snRNA
    667..742     +  misc_RNA       gRNA scaffold: guide RNA scaffold for the Streptococcus pyogenes CRISPR/Cas9 system
    789..836     -  CDS            lacI (fragment): lac repressor; lacI; The lac repressor binds to the lac operator to inhibit transcription in E. coli. This inhibition can be relieved by adding lactose or isopropyl-β-D-thiogalactopyranoside (IPTG).
    873..913     -  rep_origin     RSF ori (fragment): Plasmids containing the RSF 1030 origin of replication can be propagated in E. coli cells that contain additional plasmids with compatible origins.
    991..1579    -  rep_origin     ori: high-copy-number ColE1/pMB1/pBR322/pUC origin of replication
   1750..2610    -  CDS            AmpR: β-lactamase; bla; confers resistance to ampicillin, carbenicillin, and related antibiotics
   2611..2715    -  promoter       AmpR promoter: bla
