[The description below was written by a language model from this plasmid's Addgene catalogue record and pLannotate feature annotations shown in this document.]
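Description:
gh184 is a small mammalian-expression plasmid (about 2.7 kb in the assembled sequence) that delivers a single CRISPR guide RNA directed against human COLGALT1, also known as GLT25D1, which encodes a collagen galactosyltransferase. It is built on the EPB104 gRNA backbone and belongs to a validated guide library covering the human glycosyltransferase genes. Propagation in E. coli relies on a high-copy ColE1/pUC-type origin, and selection is by ampicillin through a β-lactamase gene driven by its own bla promoter.

The functional cassette consists of a human U6 RNA polymerase III promoter followed, after a short gap that corresponds in position to the 20-nucleotide targeting spacer, by the Streptococcus pyogenes Cas9 guide RNA scaffold. Transcription from U6 therefore yields a complete single guide RNA capable of directing SpCas9 to the COLGALT1 locus. The plasmid carries no Cas9 gene, mammalian selection marker or reporter among the annotated features, so the nuclease would have to be supplied separately, for example from a co-transfected plasmid or a Cas9-expressing cell line. A T7 promoter lies upstream of the U6 cassette and matches the listed sequencing primer site. The remaining annotations (partial M13 origin, lacZα, lacI and RSF origin fragments) are short remnants of the cloning vector and are unlikely to be functional. The restriction sites used to insert the guide are not recorded. Typical use is transient transfection of human cells to knock out or edit COLGALT1 in studies of glycosylation.
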