Addgene plasmid #106845: gh184
Purpose: expression of gRNA targeting COLGALT1
Depositing lab: Eric-Paul Bennett. Depositing organization: University of Copenhagen. Publication: A validated gRNA library for CRISPR/Cas9 targeting of the human glycosyltransferase genome. Narimatsu Y, Joshi HJ, Zhang Y, Gomes C, Chen YH, Lorenzetti F, Furukawa S, Schjoldager K, Hansen L, Clausen H, Bennett EP, Wandall HH. Glycobiology. 2018 Jan 5. pii: 4791732. doi: 10.1093/glycob/cwx101. PubMed 29315387.
Backbone
  Vector backbone: EPB104
  Backbone manufacturer: Eric-Paul Bennett (Addgene plasmid # 68369)
  Backbone size w/o insert (bp): 2376
  Vector type: Mammalian Expression
Growth in bacteria
  Bacterial resistance: Ampicillin, 100 μg/mL
  Growth temperature: 37°C
  Growth strain: DH5alpha
  Copy number: High Copy
Gene/Insert
  Gene/Insert name: COLGALT1
  gRNA/shRNA sequence: GAAGAGTTTGTACCATTCCG
  Species: H. sapiens (human)
  Entrez Gene: COLGALT1 (a.k.a. BSVD3, ColGalT 1, GLT25D1)
  Cloning method: Restriction Enzyme; 5′ cloning site unknown (unknown if destroyed); 3′ cloning site unknown (unknown if destroyed)
  Sequencing primers: 5′ T7NP
Terms and licenses: Academic/Nonprofit Terms; Industry Terms: Not Available to Industry
How to cite: gh184 was a gift from Eric-Paul Bennett (Addgene plasmid # 106845 ; http://n2t.net/addgene:106845 ; RRID:Addgene_106845)
