>Addgene plasmid #106845 | gh184 | addgene partial sequence | sequence record 221435 | hU6-F 5'-GAGGGCCTATTTCCCATGATT-3'
GGAATTAATTTGACTGTAAACACAAAGATATTAGTACAAAATACGTGACGTAGAAAGTAATAATTTCTTG
GGTAGTTTGCAGTTTTAAAATTATGTTTTAAAATGGACTATCATATGCTTACCGTAACTTGAAAGTATTT
CGATTTCTTGGCTTTATATATCTTGTGGAAAGGACGAAACACCGAAGAGTTTGTACCATTCCGGTTTTAG
AGCTAGAAATAGCAAGTTAAAATAAGGCTAGTCCGTTATCAACTTGAAAAAGTGGCACCGAGTCGGTGCT
TTTTTTGGTACCTGGAGCACAAGACTGGCCTCATGGGCCTTCCGCTCACTGCCCGCTTTCCAGTCGGGAA
ACCTGTCGTGCCAGCTGCATTAACATGGTCATAGCTGTTTCCTTGCGTATTGGGCGCTCTCCGCTTCCTC
GCTCACTGACTCGCTGCGCTCGGTCGTTCGGGTAAAGCCTGGGGTGCCTAATGAGCAAAAGGCCAGCAAA
AGGCCAGGAACCGTAAAAAGGCCGCGTTGCTGGCGTTTTTCCATAGGCTCCGCCCCCCTGACGAGCATCA
CAAAAATCGACGCTCAAGTCAGAGGTGGCGAAACCCGACAGGACTATAAAGATACCAGGCGTTTCCCCCT
GGAAGCTCCCTCGTGCGCTCTCCTGTTCCGACCCTGCCGCTTACCGGATACCTGTCCGCCTTTCTCCCTT
CGGGAAGCGTGGCGCTTTCTCATAGCTCACGCTGTAGGTATCTCAGTTCGGTGTAGGTCGTTCGCTCCAA
GCTGGGCTGTGTGCACGAACCCCCCGTTCAGCCCGACCGCTGCGCCTTATCCGGTAACTATCGTCTTGAG
TCCAACCCGGTAAGACACGACTTATCGCCACTGGCAGCAGCCACTGGTAACAGGATTAGCAGAGCGAGGT
ATGTAGGCGGTGCTACAGAGTTCTTGAAGTGGTGG
